Addgene plasmid #31235: pcDISP1
Depositing lab: Cliff Ragsdale. Depositing organization: University of Chicago. Publication: Differential susceptibility of midbrain and spinal cord patterning to floor plate defects in the talpid2 mutant. Agarwala S, Aglyamova GV, Marma AK, Fallon JF, Ragsdale CW. Dev Biol. 2005 Dec 1. 288(1):206-20. 10.1016/j.ydbio.2005.09.034 PubMed 16246323.
Backbone
  Vector backbone: pCRII-TOPO
  Backbone manufacturer: Invitrogen
  Backbone size w/o insert (bp): 3950
  Vector type: cDNA for in situ hybridization
Growth in bacteria
  Bacterial resistance: Ampicillin and Kanamycin, 100 & 50 μg/mL
  Growth temperature: 37°C
  Growth strain: DH5alpha
  Copy number: High Copy
Gene/Insert
  Gene/Insert name: DISP1
  Species: G. gallus (chicken)
  Insert size (bp): 631
  Entrez Gene: DISP1
  Cloning method: TOPO Cloning; 5′ cloning site TOPO (unknown if destroyed); 3′ cloning site TOPO (unknown if destroyed)
  Sequencing primers: 5′ SP6; 3′ T7
Terms and licenses: Academic/Nonprofit Terms; Industry Terms: Not Available to Industry
Depositor comments: For riboprobe cut with SpeI. Runoffs with T7 polymerase. This is not full length ORF.
How to cite: pcDISP1 was a gift from Cliff Ragsdale (Addgene plasmid # 31235 ; http://n2t.net/addgene:31235 ; RRID:Addgene_31235)
