[The description below was written by a language model from this plasmid's Addgene catalogue record.]
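Description:
pcDISP1 is a bacterial cloning plasmid that carries a partial chicken (Gallus gallus) DISP1 cDNA and serves as a template for in situ hybridization probes. The backbone is pCRII-TOPO, a commercial TOPO TA-cloning vector of about 3.95 kb. It is maintained at high copy number in E. coli and carries both ampicillin and kanamycin resistance markers. The 631 bp insert was introduced by TOPO cloning, and the record does not say whether the flanking cloning sites survived. The depositor notes that the fragment is not the full-length open reading frame, so the plasmid is not meant for protein expression, and the backbone is not described as having any eukaryotic promoter.

The pCRII-TOPO cloning site lies between opposing SP6 and T7 bacteriophage promoters, which are also listed as the sequencing primer sites. This arrangement lets RNA be transcribed in vitro from either strand of the insert. According to the depositor's comments, the riboprobe is made by linearizing the plasmid with SpeI and performing run-off transcription with T7 polymerase. The record does not explicitly state the insert orientation or call this transcript antisense, although a probe used to detect mRNA would be expected to be antisense.

DISP1 (Dispatched 1) is known as a component of the Hedgehog signalling pathway that is required for release of the lipid-modified ligand. The associated publication examines midbrain and spinal cord patterning and floor plate defects in the chick talpid2 mutant, which fits the plasmid's use for mapping DISP1 transcript distribution in chicken embryonic tissue. No feature table was supplied, so element positions and the exact region of DISP1 covered cannot be given.
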