>Addgene plasmid #31235 | pcDISP1 | addgene partial sequence | sequence record 36228 | T7 5'-TAATACGACTCACTATAGGG-3'
GCTCGAGCGGCCGCCAGTGTGATGGATATCTGCAGAATTCGCCCTTAAGGTCTGAGAGAAGGCATTACAC
CGCAGTTTTTTTGGTAGCGGGATCTGGCCACAAGTGCCCTGGGGTCCAAGGCATCGGCACATGCACTGGA
AGAAGAATGTTGCAAAAGCCCAACTAATGCACATTATTAGCATCATGAAAGTGCCGAGCTGCGTGTACGC
CAACACTGTAGAAGGCATCATCATTGCTCCAGCTACAAACGTTGTCAACGCAGCCATCGCAATAGCAGAA
CCCATTCGGCTTAGAGAAAAAATCACTTTTCCCTCTCGGTCAGGGTCGGGGGCTAAGCGATAAGCTACTC
CGTAATGAACAGCAAAGTCTACAGACAAGCCGACAGCTACAGAAATAGTGACAGATTCTAGCACATTTAG
CTCCCAGCCAAGAAGAACCAGGGAACCTACAGTGACAAAAATAGTTCCAGCGATTGAAACTATTGCATAA
AGGCTTATAATAATGTTCCAAGTTGTAAGAAGCATTACACTAAAGGCAACAGCAACCGAAAGACCCATGG
CAATTAGAGTTCCATCAGAAAGACTGTCCTGTAGATCATAAAATTCTAAATTACTCACAAACCAACCATT
GCTAAGGCCTTCAGGAGCTGAACTAAGCTCACTTGAAATCCACGAGTCCAAGGGCGAATTCCAGCACACT
GGCGGCCGTTACTAGTGGATCCGAGCTCGGTACCAAGCTTGATGCATAGCTTGAGTATTCTATAGTGTCA
CCTAAATAGCTTGGCGTAATCATGGTCATAGCTGTTTCCTGTGTGAAATTGTTATCCGCTCACAATTCCA
CACAACATACGAGCCGGAGCATAAAGTGTAAAGCCTGGGGTGCCTAATGAGTGAGCTAACTCACATTAAT
TGCGTTGCGCTCACTGC
